Addgene plasmid #90867: RAD21 G12.1 gRNA
Purpose: 3rd generation lentiviral gRNA plasmid targeting human RAD21
Depositing lab: Iain Cheeseman. Depositing organization: Whitehead Institute for Biomedical Research. Publication: Large-Scale Analysis of CRISPR/Cas9 Cell-Cycle Knockouts Reveals the Diversity of p53-Dependent Responses to Cell-Cycle Defects. McKinley KL, Cheeseman IM. Dev Cell. 2017 Feb 27;40(4):405-420.e2. doi: 10.1016/j.devcel.2017.01.012. Epub 2017 Feb 16. PubMed 28216383.
Backbone
  Vector backbone: pLenti-sgRNA
  Backbone manufacturer: Eric Lander & David Sabatini labs (Addgene plasmid #71409)
  Backbone size w/o insert (bp): 9151
  Vector type: Lentiviral, CRISPR
  Selectable markers: Puromycin
Growth in bacteria
  Bacterial resistance: Ampicillin, 100 μg/mL
  Growth temperature: 37°C
  Growth strain: NEB Stable
  Copy number: Unknown
Gene/Insert
  Gene/Insert name: RAD21 (Guide Designation G12.1) (alt name: pKMKO series)
  gRNA/shRNA sequence: CACCgTAAATTACACTCGAACACAT
  Species: H. sapiens (human)
  Promoter: U6
  Cloning method: Restriction Enzyme; 5′ cloning site BsmBI (destroyed during cloning); 3′ cloning site BsmBI (destroyed during cloning)
  Sequencing primers: 5′ hU6-F (5'-GAGGGCCTATTTCCCATGATT-3'); 3′ EF1a-R (5'-CACGGCGACTACTGCACTTA-3')
Terms and licenses: Academic/Nonprofit Terms; Industry Terms: Not Available to Industry
Depositor comments: Please note that gRNA target sequence listed is not strictly the 20nt spacer sequence, but also contains the 5' BsmBI overhang. For more information about knockout human cell lines generated using this plasmid, please see http://cellcycleknockouts.wi.mit.edu/ .
How to cite: RAD21 G12.1 gRNA was a gift from Iain Cheeseman (Addgene plasmid # 90867 ; http://n2t.net/addgene:90867 ; RRID:Addgene_90867)
