[The description below was written by a language model from this plasmid's Addgene catalogue record and pLannotate feature annotations shown in this document.]
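Description:
RAD21 G12.1 gRNA is a third-generation lentiviral CRISPR guide plasmid built on the pLenti-sgRNA backbone and designed to target human RAD21. It is maintained in E. coli through a high-copy ColE1/pUC-type origin with ampicillin resistance (AmpR), and it also carries an f1 origin plus remnants of cloning-vector sequence (lac promoter/operator, lacZα fragment, T3 and T7 promoters). The sequenced record is 7,302 nt. This is shorter than the 9,151 bp listed for the empty backbone, which would fit loss of a stuffer when the guide was inserted, although the record does not say so.

The viral portion runs from an RSV promoter fused to a truncated HIV-1 5' LTR, which makes genomic RNA production Tat-independent, through the Ψ packaging signal with a partial gag sequence, the RRE for Rev-dependent nuclear export, and a cPPT/CTS, to a self-inactivating ΔU3 3' LTR followed by an SV40 poly(A) signal. Within this frame, a human U6 RNA polymerase III promoter drives the RAD21-specific spacer joined to the S. pyogenes guide scaffold. The spacer oligos were cloned into BsmBI sites that were destroyed in the process. Downstream, an EF-1α core promoter expresses puromycin N-acetyltransferase, with a WPRE to enhance transcript expression, so transduced cells can be selected with puromycin.

No Cas9 is annotated on the plasmid, so the nuclease must be supplied separately. The construct belongs to a guide series used in a large-scale analysis of CRISPR/Cas9 knockouts of cell-cycle genes in human cells, where it served to generate RAD21 knockouts.
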