Features (pLannotate 1.2.2; 28 found; start..end, strand, type, name):
      4..46      +  rep_origin     RSF ori (fragment): Plasmids containing the RSF 1030 origin of replication can be propagated in E. coli cells that contain additional plasmids with compatible origins.
     48..140     +  CDS            lacI (fragment): lac repressor; lacI; The lac repressor binds to the lac operator to inhibit transcription in E. coli. This inhibition can be relieved by adding lactose or isopropyl-β-D-thiogalactopyranoside (IPTG).
    153..174     +  protein_bind   CAP binding site: CAP binding activates transcription in the presence of cAMP. E. coli catabolite activator protein
    189..219     +  promoter       lac promoter: promoter for the E. coli lac operon
    227..243     +  protein_bind   lac operator: The lac repressor binds to the lac operator to inhibit transcription in E. coli. This inhibition can be relieved by adding lactose or isopropyl-β-D-thiogalactopyranoside (IPTG). lac repressor encoded by lacI
    288..306     +  promoter       T3 promoter: promoter for bacteriophage T3 RNA polymerase
    334..560     +  promoter       RSV promoter: Rous sarcoma virus enhancer/promoter
    561..741     +  LTR            5' LTR (truncated): truncated 5' long terminal repeat (LTR) from HIV-1
    788..913     +  misc_feature   HIV-1 Ψ: packaging signal of human immunodeficiency virus type 1
    897..1260    +  CDS            HIV-1 gag (fragment): gag protein from human immunodeficiency virus 1; gag
   1406..1639    +  misc_feature   RRE: The Rev response element (RRE) of HIV-1 allows for Rev-dependent mRNA export from the nucleus to the cytoplasm.
   2016..2042    +  CDS            Rev (fragment): human immunodeficiency virus 1 (HIV-1) Rev protein; rev; enhances nuclear export of unspliced and incompletely spliced viral mRNAs
   2046..2286    +  promoter       U6 promoter: RNA polymerase III promoter for human U6 snRNA
   2334..2401    +  misc_RNA       tracrRNA (fragment): trans-activating CRISPR RNA for the Streptococcus pyogenes CRISPR/Cas9 system
   2450..2567    +  misc_feature   cPPT/CTS: central polypurine tract and central termination sequence of HIV-1
   2636..2847    +  promoter       EF-1α core promoter: core promoter for human elongation factor EF-1α
   2873..3472    +  CDS            PuroR (fragment): puromycin N-acetyltransferase; pac from Streptomyces; confers resistance to puromycin
   3488..4076    +  misc_feature   WPRE: woodchuck hepatitis virus posttranscriptional regulatory element
   4127..4146    +  misc_feature   cPPT/CTS (fragment): central polypurine tract and central termination sequence of HIV-1
   4148..4381    +  LTR            3' LTR (ΔU3): self-inactivating 3' long terminal repeat (LTR) from HIV-1
   4459..4580    +  polyA_signal   SV40 poly(A) signal: SV40 polyadenylation signal
   4620..4755    +  rep_origin     SV40 ori: SV40 origin of replication
   4776..4794    -  promoter       T7 promoter: promoter for bacteriophage T7 RNA polymerase
   4802..4957    +  CDS            lacZα (fragment): LacZα fragment of β-galactosidase; lacZ fragment
   4962..5390    +  rep_origin     f1 ori (sequence partly withheld): f1 bacteriophage origin of replication; arrow indicates direction of (+) strand synthesis
   5443..5547    +  promoter       AmpR promoter: bla
   5548..6408    +  CDS            AmpR: β-lactamase; bla; confers resistance to ampicillin, carbenicillin, and related antibiotics
   6579..7167    +  rep_origin     ori: high-copy-number ColE1/pMB1/pBR322/pUC origin of replication
>Addgene plasmid #90867 | RAD21 G12.1 gRNA | addgene full sequence | sequence record 182960 | Addgene NGS Result
AGCCGAACGACCGAGCGCAGCGAGTCAGTGAGCGAGGAAGCGGAAGAGCGCCCAATACGCAAACCGCCTC
TCCCCGCGCGTTGGCCGATTCATTAATGCAGCTGGCACGACAGGTTTCCCGACTGGAAAGCGGGCAGTGA
GCGCAACGCAATTAATGTGAGTTAGCTCACTCATTAGGCACCCCAGGCTTTACACTTTATGCTTCCGGCT
CGTATGTTGTGTGGAATTGTGAGCGGATAACAATTTCACACAGGAAACAGCTATGACCATGATTACGCCA
AGCGCGCAATTAACCCTCACTAAAGGGAACAAAAGCTGGAGCTGCAAGCTTAATGTAGTCTTATGCAATA
CTCTTGTAGTCTTGCAACATGGTAACGATGAGTTAGCAACATGCCTTACAAGGAGAGAAAAAGCACCGTG
CATGCCGATTGGTGGAAGTAAGGTGGTACGATCGTGCCTTATTAGGAAGGCAACAGACGGGTCTGACATG
GATTGGACGAACCACTGAATTGCCGCATTGCAGAGATATTGTATTTAAGTGCCTAGCTCGATACATAAAC
GGGTCTCTCTGGTTAGACCAGATCTGAGCCTGGGAGCTCTCTGGCTAACTAGGGAACCCACTGCTTAAGC
CTCAATAAAGCTTGCCTTGAGTGCTTCAAGTAGTGTGTGCCCGTCTGTTGTGTGACTCTGGTAACTAGAG
ATCCCTCAGACCCTTTTAGTCAGTGTGGAAAATCTCTAGCAGTGGCGCCCGAACAGGGACTTGAAAGCGA
AAGGGAAACCAGAGGAGCTCTCTCGACGCAGGACTCGGCTTGCTGAAGCGCGCACGGCAAGAGGCGAGGG
GCGGCGACTGGTGAGTACGCCAAAAATTTTGACTAGCGGAGGCTAGAAGGAGAGAGATGGGTGCGAGAGC
GTCAGTATTAAGCGGGGGAGAATTAGATCGCGATGGGAAAAAATTCGGTTAAGGCCAGGGGGAAAGAAAA
AATATAAATTAAAACATATAGTATGGGCAAGCAGGGAGCTAGAACGATTCGCAGTTAATCCTGGCCTGTT
AGAAACATCAGAAGGCTGTAGACAAATACTGGGACAGCTACAACCATCCCTTCAGACAGGATCAGAAGAA
CTTAGATCATTATATAATACAGTAGCAACCCTCTATTGTGTGCATCAAAGGATAGAGATAAAAGACACCA
AGGAAGCTTTAGACAAGATAGAGGAAGAGCAAAACAAAAGTAAGACCACCGCACAGCAAGCGGCCGCTGA
TCTTCAGACCTGGAGGAGGAGATATGAGGGACAATTGGAGAAGTGAATTATATAAATATAAAGTAGTAAA
AATTGAACCATTAGGAGTAGCACCCACCAAGGCAAAGAGAAGAGTGGTGCAGAGAGAAAAAAGAGCAGTG
GGAATAGGAGCTTTGTTCCTTGGGTTCTTGGGAGCAGCAGGAAGCACTATGGGCGCAGCGTCAATGACGC
TGACGGTACAGGCCAGACAATTATTGTCTGGTATAGTGCAGCAGCAGAACAATTTGCTGAGGGCTATTGA
GGCGCAACAGCATCTGTTGCAACTCACAGTCTGGGGCATCAAGCAGCTCCAGGCAAGAATCCTGGCTGTG
GAAAGATACCTAAAGGATCAACAGCTCCTGGGGATTTGGGGTTGCTCTGGAAAACTCATTTGCACCACTG
CTGTGCCTTGGAATGCTAGTTGGAGTAATAAATCTCTGGAACAGATTTGGAATCACACGACCTGGATGGA
GTGGGACAGAGAAATTAACAATTACACAAGCTTAATACACTCCTTAATTGAAGAATCGCAAAACCAGCAA
GAAAAGAATGAACAAGAATTATTGGAATTAGATAAATGGGCAAGTTTGTGGAATTGGTTTAACATAACAA
ATTGGCTGTGGTATATAAAATTATTCATAATGATAGTAGGAGGCTTGGTAGGTTTAAGAATAGTTTTTGC
TGTACTTTCTATAGTGAATAGAGTTAGGCAGGGATATTCACCATTATCGTTTCAGACCCACCTCCCAACC
CCGAGGGGACCCAGAGAGGGCCTATTTCCCATGATTCCTTCATATTTGCATATACGATACAAGGCTGTTA
GAGAGATAATTAGAATTAATTTGACTGTAAACACAAAGATATTAGTACAAAATACGTGACGTAGAAAGTA
ATAATTTCTTGGGTAGTTTGCAGTTTTAAAATTATGTTTTAAAATGGACTATCATATGCTTACCGTAACT
TGAAAGTATTTCGATTTCTTGGCTTTATATATCTTGTGGAAAGGACGAAACACCGTAAATTACACTCGAA
CACATGTTTAAGAGCTATGCTGGAAACAGCATAGCAAGTTTAAATAAGGCTAGTCCGTTATCAACTTGAA
AAAGTGGCACCGAGTCGGTGCTTTTTTTGAATTCTAGATCTTGAGACAAATGGCAGTATTCATCCACAAT
TTTAAAAGAAAAGGGGGGATTGGGGGGTACAGTGCAGGGGAAAGAATAGTAGACATAATAGCAACAGACA
TACAAACTAAAGAATTACAAAAACAAATTACAAAAATTCAAAATTTTCGGGTTTATTACAGGGACAGCAG
AGATCCACTTTGGCGCCGGCTCGAGTGGCTCCGGTGCCCGTCAGTGGGCAGAGCGCACATCGCCCACAGT
CCCCGAGAAGTTGGGGGGAGGGGTCGGCAATTGAACCGGTGCCTAGAGAAGGTGGCGCGGGGTAAACTGG
GAAAGTGATGTCGTGTACTGGCTCCGCCTTTTTCCCGAGGGTGGGGGAGAACCGTATATAAGTGCAGTAG
TCGCCGTGAACGTTCTTTTTCGCAACGGGTTTGCCGCCAGAACACAGGTGTCGTGACGCGGGATCCGCCA
CCATGACCGAGTACAAGCCCACGGTGCGCCTCGCCACCCGCGACGACGTCCCCAGGGCCGTACGCACCCT
CGCCGCCGCGTTCGCCGACTACCCCGCCACGCGCCACACCGTCGATCCGGACCGCCACATCGAGCGGGTC
ACCGAGCTGCAAGAACTCTTCCTCACGCGCGTCGGGCTCGACATCGGCAAGGTGTGGGTCGCGGACGACG
GCGCCGCGGTGGCGGTCTGGACCACGCCGGAGAGCGTCGAAGCGGGGGCGGTGTTCGCCGAGATCGGCCC
GCGCATGGCCGAGTTGAGCGGTTCCCGGCTGGCCGCGCAGCAACAGATGGAAGGCCTCCTGGCGCCGCAC
CGGCCCAAGGAGCCCGCGTGGTTCCTGGCCACCGTCGGAGTCTCGCCCGACCACCAGGGCAAGGGTCTGG
GCAGCGCCGTCGTGCTCCCCGGAGTGGAGGCGGCCGAGCGCGCCGGGGTGCCCGCCTTCCTGGAGACCTC
CGCGCCCCGCAACCTCCCCTTCTACGAGCGGCTCGGCTTCACCGTCACCGCCGACGTCGAGGTGCCCGAA
GGACCGCGCACCTGGTGCATGACCCGCAAGCCCGGTGCCTGAACGCGTTAAGTCGACAATCAACCTCTGG
ATTACAAAATTTGTGAAAGATTGACTGGTATTCTTAACTATGTTGCTCCTTTTACGCTATGTGGATACGC
TGCTTTAATGCCTTTGTATCATGCTATTGCTTCCCGTATGGCTTTCATTTTCTCCTCCTTGTATAAATCC
TGGTTGCTGTCTCTTTATGAGGAGTTGTGGCCCGTTGTCAGGCAACGTGGCGTGGTGTGCACTGTGTTTG
CTGACGCAACCCCCACTGGTTGGGGCATTGCCACCACCTGTCAGCTCCTTTCCGGGACTTTCGCTTTCCC
CCTCCCTATTGCCACGGCGGAACTCATCGCCGCCTGCCTTGCCCGCTGCTGGACAGGGGCTCGGCTGTTG
GGCACTGACAATTCCGTGGTGTTGTCGGGGAAATCATCGTCCTTTCCTTGGCTGCTCGCCTGTGTTGCCA
CCTGGATTCTGCGCGGGACGTCCTTCTGCTACGTCCCTTCGGCCCTCAATCCAGCGGACCTTCCTTCCCG
CGGCCTGCTGCCGGCTCTGCGGCCTCTTCCGCGTCTTCGCCTTCGCCCTCAGACGAGTCGGATCTCCCTT
TGGGCCGCCTCCCCGCGTCGACTTTAAGACCAATGACTTACAAGGCAGCTGTAGATCTTAGCCACTTTTT
AAAAGAAAAGGGGGGACTGGAAGGGCTAATTCACTCCCAACGAAGACAAGATCTGCTTTTTGCTTGTACT
GGGTCTCTCTGGTTAGACCAGATCTGAGCCTGGGAGCTCTCTGGCTAACTAGGGAACCCACTGCTTAAGC
CTCAATAAAGCTTGCCTTGAGTGCTTCAAGTAGTGTGTGCCCGTCTGTTGTGTGACTCTGGTAACTAGAG
ATCCCTCAGACCCTTTTAGTCAGTGTGGAAAATCTCTAGCAGTACGTATAGTAGTTCATGTCATCTTATT
ATTCAGTATTTATAACTTGCAAAGAAATGAATATCAGAGAGTGAGAGGAACTTGTTTATTGCAGCTTATA
ATGGTTACAAATAAAGCAATAGCATCACAAATTTCACAAATAAAGCATTTTTTTCACTGCATTCTAGTTG
TGGTTTGTCCAAACTCATCAATGTATCTTATCATGTCTGGCTCTAGCTATCCCGCCCCTAACTCCGCCCA
TCCCGCCCCTAACTCCGCCCAGTTCCGCCCATTCTCCGCCCCATGGCTGACTAATTTTTTTTATTTATGC
AGAGGCCGAGGCCGCCTCGGCCTCTGAGCTATTCCAGAAGTAGTGAGGAGGCTTTTTTGGAGGCCTAGGG
ACGTACCCAATTCGCCCTATAGTGAGTCGTATTACGCGCGCTCACTGGCCGTCGTTTTACAACGTCGTGA
CTGGGAAAACCCTGGCGTTACCCAACTTAATCGCCTTGCAGCACATCCCCCTTTCGCCAGCTGGCGTAAT
AGCGAAGAGGCCCGCACCGATCGCCCTTCCCAACAGTTGCGCAGCCTGAATGGCGAATGGG
[124 nt withheld, positions 4962-5085]
C
[91 nt withheld, positions 5087-5177]
A
[49 nt withheld, positions 5179-5227]
CCTTTGACGTTGGAGTCCACGTTCTTT
[37 nt withheld, positions 5255-5291]
ACCCTATCTCGGTCTATTCTTTTGATTTATAAGGGATTTTGCCGATTTCGGCCTATTGGTTAAAAAATGA
GCTGATTTAACAAAAATTTAACGCGAATTTTAACAAAATATTAACGCTTACAATTTAGGTGGCACTTTTC
GGGGAAATGTGCGCGGAACCCCTATTTGTTTATTTTTCTAAATACATTCAAATATGTATCCGCTCATGAG
ACAATAACCCTGATAAATGCTTCAATAATATTGAAAAAGGAAGAGTATGAGTATTCAACATTTCCGTGTC
GCCCTTATTCCCTTTTTTGCGGCATTTTGCCTTCCTGTTTTTGCTCACCCAGAAACGCTGGTGAAAGTAA
AAGATGCTGAAGATCAGTTGGGTGCACGAGTGGGTTACATCGAACTGGATCTCAACAGCGGTAAGATCCT
TGAGAGTTTTCGCCCCGAAGAACGTTTTCCAATGATGAGCACTTTTAAAGTTCTGCTATGTGGCGCGGTA
TTATCCCGTATTGACGCCGGGCAAGAGCAACTCGGTCGCCGCATACACTATTCTCAGAATGACTTGGTTG
AGTACTCACCAGTCACAGAAAAGCATCTTACGGATGGCATGACAGTAAGAGAATTATGCAGTGCTGCCAT
AACCATGAGTGATAACACTGCGGCCAACTTACTTCTGACAACGATCGGAGGACCGAAGGAGCTAACCGCT
TTTTTGCACAACATGGGGGATCATGTAACTCGCCTTGATCGTTGGGAACCGGAGCTGAATGAAGCCATAC
CAAACGACGAGCGTGACACCACGATGCCTGTAGCAATGGCAACAACGTTGCGCAAACTATTAACTGGCGA
ACTACTTACTCTAGCTTCCCGGCAACAATTAATAGACTGGATGGAGGCGGATAAAGTTGCAGGACCACTT
CTGCGCTCGGCCCTTCCGGCTGGCTGGTTTATTGCTGATAAATCTGGAGCCGGTGAGCGTGGGTCTCGCG
GTATCATTGCAGCACTGGGGCCAGATGGTAAGCCCTCCCGTATCGTAGTTATCTACACGACGGGGAGTCA
GGCAACTATGGATGAACGAAATAGACAGATCGCTGAGATAGGTGCCTCACTGATTAAGCATTGGTAACTG
TCAGACCAAGTTTACTCATATATACTTTAGATTGATTTAAAACTTCATTTTTAATTTAAAAGGATCTAGG
TGAAGATCCTTTTTGATAATCTCATGACCAAAATCCCTTAACGTGAGTTTTCGTTCCACTGAGCGTCAGA
CCCCGTAGAAAAGATCAAAGGATCTTCTTGAGATCCTTTTTTTCTGCGCGTAATCTGCTGCTTGCAAACA
AAAAAACCACCGCTACCAGCGGTGGTTTGTTTGCCGGATCAAGAGCTACCAACTCTTTTTCCGAAGGTAA
CTGGCTTCAGCAGAGCGCAGATACCAAATACTGTTCTTCTAGTGTAGCCGTAGTTAGGCCACCACTTCAA
GAACTCTGTAGCACCGCCTACATACCTCGCTCTGCTAATCCTGTTACCAGTGGCTGCTGCCAGTGGCGAT
AAGTCGTGTCTTACCGGGTTGGACTCAAGACGATAGTTACCGGATAAGGCGCAGCGGTCGGGCTGAACGG
GGGGTTCGTGCACACAGCCCAGCTTGGAGCGAACGACCTACACCGAACTGAGATACCTACAGCGTGAGCT
ATGAGAAAGCGCCACGCTTCCCGAAGGGAGAAAGGCGGACAGGTATCCGGTAAGCGGCAGGGTCGGAACA
GGAGAGCGCACGAGGGAGCTTCCAGGGGGAAACGCCTGGTATCTTTATAGTCCTGTCGGGTTTCGCCACC
TCTGACTTGAGCGTCGATTTTTGTGATGCTCGTCAGGGGGGCGGAGCCTATGGAAAAACGCCAGCAACGC
GGCCTTTTTACGGTTCCTGGCCTTTTGCTGGCCTTTTGCTCACATGTTCTTTCCTGCGTTATCCCCTGAT
TCTGTGGATAACCGTATTACCGCCTTTGAGTGAGCTGATACCGCTCGCCGC
